Addgene plasmid #27323: pDestTol2pA2_ubi:EGFP
Purpose: MultiSite Gateway assembly vector, to generate transgenic zebrafish with ubiquitous expression of EGFP
Depositing lab: Leonard Zon. Depositing organization: Boston Children's Hospital. Publication: Ubiquitous transgene expression and Cre-based recombination driven by the ubiquitin promoter in zebrafish. Mosimann C, Kaufman CK, Li P, Pugach EK, Tamplin OJ, Zon LI. Development. 2011 Jan . 138(1):169-77. 10.1242/dev.059345 PubMed 21138979.
Backbone
  Vector backbone: pDestTol2A2
  Backbone size w/o insert (bp): 4179
  Vector type: Tol2 transposon
Growth in bacteria
  Bacterial resistance: Ampicillin, 100 μg/mL
  Growth temperature: 37°C
  Growth strain: DH5alpha
  Copy number: High Copy
Gene/Insert
  Gene/Insert name: ubiquitin:EGFP reporter (alt names: ubi:EGFP; ubi-EGFP; ubi-GFP)
  Species: D. rerio (zebrafish)
  Insert size (bp): 4606
  Promoter: –3.5 kb zebrafish ubiquitin (ubi) promoter
  Cloning method: Restriction Enzyme; 5′ cloning site attB4 (not destroyed); 3′ cloning site attB3 (not destroyed)
  Sequencing primers: 5′ attB4; 3′ attB3
Terms and licenses: Academic/Nonprofit Terms; Industry Terms: Not Available to Industry
Depositor comments: There are a few nucleotide discrepancies between author sequence and Addgene quality control sequence. According to the depositing lab, these do not affect plasmid function.
How to cite: pDestTol2pA2_ubi:EGFP was a gift from Leonard Zon (Addgene plasmid # 27323 ; http://n2t.net/addgene:27323 ; RRID:Addgene_27323)
