[The description below was written by a language model from this plasmid's Addgene catalogue record and pLannotate feature annotations shown in this document.]
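Description:
pDestTol2pA2_ubi:EGFP is a Tol2 transposon transgenesis plasmid for zebrafish, built by MultiSite Gateway assembly into the pDestTol2A2 destination backbone. The sequenced record is about 8.8 kb, consistent with a roughly 4.2 kb backbone carrying a 4.6 kb insert. It is maintained in E. coli as a high-copy plasmid through a ColE1/pUC-type origin and selected with ampicillin via the β-lactamase gene. Remnants of a pBluescript-type parent are also annotated, including lac promoter/operator elements, a T3 promoter, an MCS fragment and a partial M13 origin.

The payload is a ubiquitous reporter cassette in which the –3.5 kb zebrafish ubiquitin (ubi) promoter drives EGFP. The Gateway scars show the three-part assembly. The promoter region lies between attB4 and attB1, the EGFP coding sequence between attB1 and attB2, and an SV40 polyadenylation signal between attB2 and attB3. A second SV40 poly(A) signal sits just beyond attB3 and appears to come from the backbone. The feature table does not explicitly annotate the Tol2 terminal repeats. However, a fragment matched to medaka tyrosinase lies upstream of attB4, which probably reflects Tol2-associated sequence, since that element was originally isolated from the medaka tyrosinase locus. The short CEN4 hit within the promoter region is most likely a spurious match.

Tol2 vectors of this kind are normally delivered with Tol2 transposase, which integrates the cassette between the transposon arms into the genome. The stated purpose is to generate transgenic zebrafish with ubiquitous EGFP expression. The depositor notes a few nucleotide differences between the author's and the repository's sequences that are reported not to affect function.
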