Features (pLannotate 1.2.2; 21 found; start..end, strand, type, name):
     17..37      +  CDS            lacZα (fragment): LacZα fragment of β-galactosidase; lacZ fragment
     53..187     -  polyA_signal   SV40 poly(A) signal: SV40 polyadenylation signal
    210..293     -  CDS            large T antigen (fragment): large T antigen from SV40 (simian virus 40)
    859..899     -  misc_feature   MCS (fragment): pBluescript multiple cloning site
    912..930     -  promoter       T3 promoter: promoter for bacteriophage T3 RNA polymerase
    975..991     -  protein_bind   lac operator: The lac repressor binds to the lac operator to inhibit transcription in E. coli. This inhibition can be relieved by adding lactose or isopropyl-β-D-thiogalactopyranoside (IPTG). lac repressor encoded by lacI
    999..1029    -  promoter       lac promoter: promoter for the E. coli lac operon
   1044..1065    -  protein_bind   CAP binding site: CAP binding activates transcription in the presence of cAMP. E. coli catabolite activator protein
   1078..1170    -  CDS            lacI (fragment): lac repressor; lacI; The lac repressor binds to the lac operator to inhibit transcription in E. coli. This inhibition can be relieved by adding lactose or isopropyl-β-D-thiogalactopyranoside (IPTG).
   1353..1941    -  rep_origin     ori: high-copy-number ColE1/pMB1/pBR322/pUC origin of replication
   2112..2972    -  CDS            AmpR: β-lactamase; bla; confers resistance to ampicillin, carbenicillin, and related antibiotics
   2973..3077    -  promoter       AmpR promoter: bla
   3103..3324    -  rep_origin     M13 ori (fragment) (sequence partly withheld): M13 bacteriophage origin of replication; arrow indicates direction of (+) strand synthesis
   3324..3611    +  CDS            tyr (fragment) (sequence partly withheld): TYRO_ORYLA - Also known as tyro. Experimental evidence at transcript level: Swiss-Prot protein existence level 2. This is a copper-containing oxidase that functions in the formation of pigments such as melanins and other polyphenolic compounds. From Oryzias latipes (Japanese rice fish) (Japanese killifish).
   4193..4213    +  protein_bind   attB4: mutant version of attB; core recombination site for the Gateway® BP reaction BP Clonase™
   7260..7283    -  misc_feature   CEN4 (fragment): S. cerevisiae CEN4 centromere
   7749..7769    +  protein_bind   attB1: mutant version of attB; core recombination site for the Gateway® BP reaction BP Clonase™
   7778..8494    +  CDS            EGFP: EGFP is a basic (constitutively fluorescent) green fluorescent protein published in 1996, derived from Aequorea victoria. It is reported to be a rapidly-maturing weak dimer with moderate acid sensitivity.
   8559..8579    -  protein_bind   attB2: mutant version of attB; core recombination site for the Gateway® BP reaction BP Clonase™
   8582..8716    -  polyA_signal   SV40 poly(A) signal: SV40 polyadenylation signal
   8779..13      -  protein_bind   attB3 (across the origin): mutant version of attB; core recombination site for the Gateway® BP reaction BP Clonase™
>Addgene plasmid #27323 | pDestTol2pA2_ubi:EGFP | addgene full sequence | sequence record 227691 | Addgene NGS Result
TTATACATAGTTGATAATTCACTGGCCGTCGTTTTACGGTACCATCGATGATGATCCAGACATGATAAGA
TACATTGATGAGTTTGGACAAACCACAACTAGAATGCAGTGAAAAAAATGCTTTATTTGTGAAATTTGTG
ATGCTATTGCTTTATTTGTAACCATTATAAGCTGCAATAAACAAGTTAACAACAACAATTGCATTCATTT
TATGTTTCAGGTTCAGGGGGAGGTGTGGGAGGTTTTTTAAAGCAAGTAAAACCTCTACAAATGTGGTATG
GCTGATTATGATCCTCTAGATCAGATCTGCGAAGATACGGCCACGGGTGCTCTTGATCCTGTGGCTGATT
TTGGACTGTGCTGCTCGCAGCTGCTGATGAATCACATACTTCCTCCATTTTCTTCCACTGATTGACTGTT
ATAATTTCCCTAATTTCCAGGTCAAGGTGCTGTGCATTGTGGTAATAGATGTGACATGACGTCACTTCCA
AAGGACCAATGAACATGTCTGACCAATTTCATATAATGTGAAAACGATTTTCATAGGCAGAATAAATAAC
ATTTAAATTAAACTGGGCATCAGCGCAATTCAATTGGTTTGGTAATAGCAAGGGAAAATAGAATGAAGTG
ATCTCCAAAAAATAAGTACTTTTTGACTGTAAATAAAATTGTAAGGAGTAAAAAGTACTTTTTTTTCTAA
AAAAATGTAATTAAGTAAAAGTAAAAGTATTGATTTTTAATTGTACTCAAGTAAAGTAAAAATCCCCAAA
AATAATACTTAAGTACAGTAATCAAGTAAAATTACTCAAGTACTTTACACCTCTGGTTCTTGACCCCCTA
CCTTCAGCAAGCCCAGCAGATCCACTAGTTCTAGAGCGGCCGCCACCGCGGTGGAGCTCCAGCTTTTGTT
CCCTTTAGTGAGGGTTAATTGCGCGCTTGGCGTAATCATGGTCATAGCTGTTTCCTGTGTGAAATTGTTA
TCCGCTCACAATTCCACACAACATACGAGCCGGAAGCATAAAGTGTAAAGCCTGGGGTGCCTAATGAGTG
AGCTAACTCACATTAATTGCGTTGCGCTCACTGCCCGCTTTCCAGTCGGGAAACCTGTCGTGCCAGCTGC
ATTAATGAATCGGCCAACGCGCGGGGAGAGGCGGTTTGCGTATTGGGCGCTCTTCCGCTTCCTCGCTCAC
TGACTCGCTGCGCTCGGTCGTTCGGCTGCGGCGAGCGGTATCAGCTCACTCAAAGGCGGTAATACGGTTA
TCCACAGAATCAGGGGATAACGCAGGAAAGAACATGTGAGCAAAAGGCCAGCAAAAGGCCAGGAACCGTA
AAAAGGCCGCGTTGCTGGCGTTTTTCCATAGGCTCCGCCCCCCTGACGAGCATCACAAAAATCGACGCTC
AAGTCAGAGGTGGCGAAACCCGACAGGACTATAAAGATACCAGGCGTTTCCCCCTGGAAGCTCCCTCGTG
CGCTCTCCTGTTCCGACCCTGCCGCTTACCGGATACCTGTCCGCCTTTCTCCCTTCGGGAAGCGTGGCGC
TTTCTCATAGCTCACGCTGTAGGTATCTCAGTTCGGTGTAGGTCGTTCGCTCCAAGCTGGGCTGTGTGCA
CGAACCCCCCGTTCAGCCCGACCGCTGCGCCTTATCCGGTAACTATCGTCTTGAGTCCAACCCGGTAAGA
CACGACTTATCGCCACTGGCAGCAGCCACTGGTAACAGGATTAGCAGAGCGAGGTATGTAGGCGGTGCTA
CAGAGTTCTTGAAGTGGTGGCCTAACTACGGCTACACTAGAAGAACAGTATTTGGTATCTGCGCTCTGCT
GAAGCCAGTTACCTTCGGAAAAAGAGTTGGTAGCTCTTGATCCGGCAAACAAACCACCGCTGGTAGCGGT
GGTTTTTTTGTTTGCAAGCAGCAGATTACGCGCAGAAAAAAAGGATCTCAAGAAGATCCTTTGATCTTTT
CTACGGGGTCTGACGCTCAGTGGAACGAAAACTCACGTTAAGGCATTTTGGTCATGAGATTATCAAAAAG
GATCTTCACCTAGATCCTTTTAAATTAAAAATGAAGTTTTAAATCAATCTAAAGTATATATGAGTAAACT
TGGTCTGACAGTTACCAATGCTTAATCAGTGAGGCACCTATCTCAGCGATCTGTCTATTTCGTTCATCCA
TAGTTGCCTGACTCCCCGTCGTGTAGATAACTACGATACGGGAGGGCTTACCATCTGGCCCCAGTGCTGC
AATGATACCGCGAGACCCACGCTCACCGGCTCCAGATTTATCAGCAATAAACCAGCCAGCCGGAAGGGCC
GAGCGCAGAAGTGGTCCTGCAACTTTATCCGCCTCCATCCAGTCTATTAATTGTTGCCGGGAAGCTAGAG
TAAGTAGTTCGCCAGTTAATAGTTTGCGCAACGTTGTTGCCATTGCTACAGGCATCGTGGTGTCACGCTC
GTCGTTTGGTATGGCTTCATTCAGCTCCGGTTCCCAACGATCAAGGCGAGTTACATGATCCCCCATGTTG
TGCAAAAAAGCGGTTAGCTCCTTCGGTCCTCCGATCGTTGTCAGAAGTAAGTTGGCCGCAGTGTTATCAC
TCATGGTTATGGCAGCACTGCATAATTCTCTTACTGTCATGCCATCCGTAAGATGCTTTTCTGTGACTGG
TGAGTACTCAACCAAGTCATTCTGAGAATAGTGTATGCGGCGACCGAGTTGCTCTTGCCCGGCGTCAATA
CGGGATAATACCGCGCCACATAGCAGAACTTTAAAAGTGCTCATCATTGGAAAACGTTCTTCGGGGCGAA
AACTCTCAAGGATCTTACCGCTGTTGAGATCCAGTTCGATGTAACCCACTCGTGCACCCAACTGATCTTC
AGCATCTTTTACTTTCACCAGCGTTTCTGGGTGAGCAAAAACAGGAAGGCAAAATGCCGCAAAAAAGGGA
ATAAGGGCGACACGGAAATGTTGAATACTCATACTCTTCCTTTTTCAATATTATTGAAGCATTTATCAGG
GTTATTGTCTCATGAGCGGATACATATTTGAATGTATTTAGAAAAATAAACAAATAGGGGTTCCGCGCAC
ATTTCCCCGAAAAGTGCCACCTAAATTGTAAGCGTTAATATTTTGTTAAAATTCGCGTTAAATTTTTGTT
AAATCAGCTCATTTTTTAACCAATAGGCCGAAATCGGCAAAATCCCTTATAAATCAAAAGAATAGACCGA
GATAGGGT
[37 nt withheld, positions 3229-3265]
AAAGAACGTGGACTCCAACGTCAAAGG
[32 nt withheld, positions 3293-3324]
GCTGGCTAAGAACTCATCAGCCTCCCCGGTCCATCTACCCACGTACCAATGCACCAATTGGCCACAATGA
CGGCTACTACATGGTGCCATTCCTTCCTCTTTATAGGAATGGAGACTACCTCCTGTCCAACAATGCTCTT
GGATACGAGTACGCCTACCTGTTGGACCCAGGTCATTGCACAACACCAGAAATGCCCTCTGATCTGCAAA
AGACGTGAATATCTGTTCAGACACCCATATCCACTCTGTTCCACACAGGTCAGAGGTTTGTCCAGGAGTT
CTTGACAGAGGTGTAAAAAGTACTCAAAAATTTTACTCAAGTGAAAGTACAAGTACTTAGGGAAAATTTT
ACTCAATTAAAAGTAAAAGTATCTGGCTAGAATCTTACTTGAGTAAAAGTAAAAAAGTACTCCATTAAAA
TTGTACTTGAGTATTAAGGAAGTAAAAGTAAAAGCAAGAAAGAAAACTAGAGATTCTTGTTTAAGCTTTT
AATCTCAAAAAACATTAAATGAAATGCATACAAGGTTTTATCCTGCTTTAGAACTGTTTGTATTTAATTA
TCAAACTATAAGACAGACAATCTAATGCCAGTACACGCTACTCAAAGTTGTAAAACCTCAGATTTAACTT
CAGTAGAAGCTGATTCTCAAAATTGTTAGTGTCAAGCCTAGCTCTTTTGGGGCTGAAAAGCAATCCTGCA
GTGCTGAAAAGCCTCTCACAGGCAGCCGATGCGGGAAGAGGTGTATTAGTCTTGATAGAGAGGCTGCAAA
TAGCAGGAAACGTGAGCAGAGACTCCCTGGTGTCTGAAACACAGGCCAGATGGGCCCTCGAGCAGGAAAC
AGCTATGACCATGATTACGCCAAGCTATCAACTTTGTATAGAAAAGTTGGCTCCGAATTCGCCCTTAAAA
CTCGAGACCAGCAAAGTTCTAGAATTTGTCGAAACATTTATGTTATATATTTCCTGAAAAAAATTCTGAG
TAAGTTCTTAAGTGTTATTGCCAGCAACATAAACAACAGACGGCAAAATGAATAAATGATAACAAAGCAG
TAGGCTTAAATAAACCTAATTTTTATAGGCTGTTCTCTACAACCCTCAAACAGTGATTAGTTTTGTACTT
ATAAACTTGCCCTTTCATTCATATTTCAAGAAAATTGGTTCAGAAGATCTGGATATTCTAGCAGTTGTTC
AAGCTCATGGAGGGATCAGTGACCTGATTCCACAATGACTAGGCCTAATCCAGAAATTAGATGACTGTCA
ACATAAAAAGGCACAGCACTCACTAGCTGCCCTATATATTTTATTATATTTTACATATATTATTTTATTT
ATTTAGCTCTGAGTGCTGTACTTTCTGGTTAAAGAAAACTGCTTACAACAGCTAACCTGTACTACCTCAG
GCTCAGGGAATTTGGAACAGGTTTGTCTGGTTTGTTTCTTTAACCATGCATGCTTGTTTTCAACTATGGC
AACACAGTCACATGGGACATTACAGAAATGATTTGTCGATGACATGCGACTTTTCTTTAATAAAGCGCAA
AGATCCCAAAAAGCAAACTTTTAACAAAAATCATATAATTATATTTTCAATCCAGCTTTGTAGCAACTTT
GTGCTGCTGTTCACTCAGCAACAGATAGTCAGTATAAGGTCAGTGTGTCTCAAAGCAGTGCCATCTGTTT
CACACATTGCGTTCTATATATAAGTGTGCTGGTTGACACGACACTGTATAAGGCCTAGGCTAAAACACAA
ACAATGTAGAATGACACTGTGTTTTTTTTGTAAACAAATGTTGTTTTTGGTTAAACATCTTTGTGAAAAC
ATCCTCCTGTCATGTATTTGCTATATTCAAATGTTAAACCCGTGCAGAATAGAACATATACAAAAAAAAA
CAACACAACACATTTTTAAACATTATTAAATATCAAGTATTGCTGGCAGTTCTGTTTCTGTTTTACAGTA
CCCTTTGCCACAGTTCTCCGCTTTTCCTGGTCCAGATTCCACAAGTCTGATTCACCAATAGCAAAGCGAA
TAAACAACCAAAGCAGCCAATCACTGCTTGTAGACTGTCCTGCGAGACCGGCCCATTCCAGCACATTCTG
GAAACTTCCTTTATATGATAATTATAAATACATTTAAATTATTGATACAAAACATGTAATTCCTAGAACA
TAACCATAGCAATCATTAGTTTTCAGGGTAATTATGTATTTTTAGGATTTGACTGCGGAAAGATCTGGTC
ATGTGACGTCTCATGAACGTCACGGCCCTGGGTTTCTATAAATACAGTAGGACTCTCGACCATCGGCAGA
TTTTTCGAAGAAGAAGATCAGTTTCAGGAGCCGTACTGTTCCGTTTCAACGCAAATATTAACGGTAAGAG
CGAATTTCCTAGTTTGTTTTCATGCCATTCTTTAAAACCATAGCGTATTACTTTAATTATAGTAAACTTT
CGCTTTCTTTATTACAAGAGACGTTTTGTGTTGATTCTCCGCGGACATTTTCGGTCAGACAATCAGAAAA
TGACCGCGGAGGACCAGTAACTTGCATTACACGTAAGTTAAATCTTCGTGTATTAAAATGGTTAGGTTGT
TAACGTCAAATAGGTTACCGTGTTTGCGTGTGATCAGGTTGGTTTTGTTAGATTTTTGTCAGTATTTTTA
ATTTATTTGTTTTAGTTTATTTATTTTTTTTGCTGAATCATAGTTTGTGAACAAAGAACCCGGATGTTAC
ATACAGTACAGCCGCCATGTTACAGAGAGTTATAACTTAATCATTTTAAAAATAATTTTGCCTTACTTTT
AGTTTGTCATGTTGAGAAATGAGGAAATGTTAAAATGAGGAAATATCCAATTAATTTAATATATCAAAAT
AATCCATGATTACAATGCACTGAACTGGAGAAAATTAAGATGTTTTCTAGTGTCATGAAACAAATGTAAG
AGATGTACATTGTAGATGTTTTATGTCAAGAATTGGCTAGTTGATGCAGCATACTGGCGATACTCAGTTG
TAATAACAGTAACGTTACATGTTAATAGACTACTGAGTATGCTGTTCTGTCTATGTATGCTCTGTAAGCT
ACGAGAAGGACTTTTTTAAACAGTAAAGGGTGCAATATTTTTACAAATTGAATTAAATAAAGGCTGTCTA
TTAAGTAATATGCTTGATATTTTTCTTACTTGATCGGAAATAAGAAAAAATATAAACGTTGTTGCTCTAA
AAATCCTAGTTCAGTTTAGCCAACCACAAATACCTTTTTGTTCCTCCAACAGTTTTTTTTTCTTCTCTAT
AATATTTGGCAGTCTATAGTACTCCAAATGTTTCCCCACAGTCTAACTAATTGGTACAGCCAAAATCATG
ACACTTATTGCAATAATAATTTTGGTTCATTGGCATTGTTGATAGCCTGTGCCACTAATATGGTCGATTG
ATCATGCTTCAGGAAGAAAACTATATTGTTTGATGTAAGATTATTAAATCTTCACCTGCTTCCATTACAA
ACTATTCCCATCTTATTGAATTCTGGTATGTCTTAAAGGATTAGTTCACTTCCCAAATCAAAATTTACTT
AGCCTTTTTTCATCCATGATCCCTTTTTTTCATCATTAATGAAGAAATTGTTTTTGAAAAAGTTTCAAGA
TTTTTTTCTCTATATTGTGGAGCTTGTTAGTTTAAAATTCCAAAATGCAATATGTGGCTTCAAATGGTTC
TAAATGATCCCAGTCAAGGAATAACAGTCTTATCTAATGAAACCATTAGACCTTTAAAAATAAAAAAAAT
AAAAGTATTTATTTTTAAATGACTGAGTGATTAAGTTGAATTTCAGCGTTTCCTTACTGTGTAGAAGTCC
TTCCTTACTGGCCCCACCCTTTGGTTCTCTGCCAATCTGCTACCTAATGTAATGTTGTGGAACATTATTA
TTCTTTATTTCTTAATTTTTTATTTTTTATTTTAAAACAATGTAAACTGCACAGATGTGCAGTTTGTTTA
AAATGGCCAATGCTTTGGAAATGCATGACATAATTAGATTTCATGATGCACAAAGCCAAATCTCAGAGCT
TGTGCAAAATGAGCTATCATTTCACTAGGTAAGACCCTAAATTTTCATATAGGATCATTTGGACAATTTT
GCTGCAGGTAAAATGCATTCTATAGTCCACTGTCAGCCATTGTTTTGGATAGTATTTATTTTTCTCTACA
AGTATAGTCAATAGTTTTCTATTATTTTAAAGGTTTGTAACATTTAAGGGTGACCAAATGCAAAGTAAAA
TTTCATTTTCGGGTGAACTATCTCGTTTAACATGGGAGAAGTGCAAAACATACATTATTGGCTAGAACAT
TGTAGTATTTTTTAAATGGAAATGTGTGATTGCTAATCTTACTTTGAATTTGTTTACAGGGATCCTTTAA
GGGCGAATTCGACCCAAGTTTGTACAAAAAAGCAGGCTGGACCATGGTGAGCAAGGGCGAGGAGCTGTTC
ACCGGGGTGGTGCCCATCCTGGTCGAGCTGGACGGCGACGTAAACGGCCACAAGTTCAGCGTGTCCGGCG
AGGGCGAGGGCGATGCCACCTACGGCAAGCTGACCCTGAAGTTCATCTGCACCACCGGCAAGCTGCCCGT
GCCCTGGCCCACCCTCGTGACCACCCTGACCTACGGCGTGCAGTGCTTCAGCCGCTACCCCGACCACATG
AAGCAGCACGACTTCTTCAAGTCCGCCATGCCCGAAGGCTACGTCCAGGAGCGCACCATCTTCTTCAAGG
ACGACGGCAACTACAAGACCCGCGCCGAGGTGAAGTTCGAGGGCGACACCCTGGTGAACCGCATCGAGCT
GAAGGGCATCGACTTCAAGGAGGACGGCAACATCCTGGGGCACAAGCTGGAGTACAACTACAACAGCCAC
AACGTCTATATCATGGCCGACAAGCAGAAGAACGGCATCAAGGTGAACTTCAAGATCCGCCACAACATCG
AGGACGGCAGCGTGCAGCTCGCCGACCACTACCAGCAGAACACCCCCATCGGCGACGGCCCCGTGCTGCT
GCCCGACAACCACTACCTGAGCACCCAGTCCGCCCTGAGCAAAGACCCCAACGAGAAGCGCGATCACATG
GTCCTGCTGGAGTTCGTGACCGCCGCCGGGATCACTCTCGGCATGGACGAGCTGTACAAGGGCGGTGGAA
GATCTGGGAATTCAAGGCCTCTCGAGCCTCTAGATTCTGCAGCCCTATAGCACCCAGCTTTCTTGTACAA
AGTGGGGGATCCAGACATGATAAGATACATTGATGAGTTTGGACAAACCACAACTAGAATGCAGTGAAAA
AAATGCTTTATTTGTGAAATTTGTGATGCTATTGCTTTATTTGTAACCATTATAAGCTGCAATAAACAAG
TTAACAACAACAATTGCATTCATTTTATGTTTCAGGTTCAGGGGGAGGTGTGGGAGGTTTTTTCCAACTT
TA
