>Addgene plasmid #27323 | pDestTol2pA2_ubi:EGFP | addgene partial sequence | sequence record 77403 | EGFP-N 5'-CGTCGCCGTCCAGCTCGACCAG-3'
ATGGTCCAGCCTGCTTTTTTGTACAAACTTGGGTCGAATTCGCCCTTAAAGGATCCCTGTAAACAAATTC
AAAGTAAGATTAGCAATCACACATTTCCATTTAAAAAATACTACAATGTTCTAGCCAATAATGTATGTTT
TGCACTTCTCCCATGTTAAACGAGATAGTTCACCCGAAAATGAAATTTTACTTTGCATTTGGTCACCCTT
AAATGTTACAAACCTTTAAAATAATAGAAAACTATTGACTATACTTGTAGAGAAAAATAAATACTATCCA
AAACAATGGCTGACAGTGGACTATAGAATGCATTTTACCTGCAGCAAAATTGTCCAAATGATCCTATATG
AAAATTTAGGGTCTTACCTAGTGAAATGATAGCTCATTTTGCACAAGCTCTGAGATTTGGCTTTGTGCAT
CATGAAATCTAATTATGTCATGCATTTCCAAAGCATTGGCCATTTTAAACAAACTGCACATCTGTGCAGT
TTACATTGTTTTAAAATAAAAAATAAAAAATTAAGAAATAAAGAATAATAATGTTCCACAACATTACATT
AGGTAGCAGATTGGCAGAGAACCAAAGGGTGGGGCCAGTAAGGAAGGACTTCTACACAGTAAGGAAACGC
TGAAATTCAACTTAATCACTCAGTCATTTAAAAATAAATACTTTTATTTTTTTTATTTTTAAAGGTCTAA
TGGTTTCATTAGATAAGACTGTTATTCCTTGACTGGGATCATTTAGAACCATTTGAAGCCACATATTGCA
TTTTGGAATTTTAAACTAACAAGCTCCACAATATAGAGAAAAAAATCTTGAAACTTTTTCAAAAACAATT
TCTTCATTAATGATGAAAAAAAGGGATCATGGA
